>Addgene plasmid #16081 | Pmec-18 cz::ced-3 (p17) [TU#807] | depositor full sequence | sequence record 8474 | Author sequence
AAGCTTCAATTAATTCGTCTACTATCCACGTGTCGATTCGAAGACAGTTCACATGAGTCATTGACTTTGA
TCTGGAACATATTTTTTAATATAGAAATTTCCGATTTTGATTACCTTTGCCATGCACACTTGCACTTTGC
AACAATAACCATTTGAGCGATTCGCTCGAGTAGTTCTCGCGCTCTTCTTGACATCAGATGAAAATAACAA
AAAGAGGAGAGCATTGACCAAATGTATCAAGATTGCATGGTAAAACATAGCAAATGTTTGTCATCCGATG
GGTTGGCTCCTTGTTGCACTGGTATGCATTTGTGATGCGAAACAGGAGCTCTTCCAGAAGCAGTCTTGCA
CTTCTTGTATTCATTCCTTTGCCTCGCCTTCCAAGAAGGTTGTGAGCATGGGATCCAAAAATGGCTAGCG
CACAGCTGGAGAAGAAACTGCAGGCTCTGGAGAAGAAACTGGCACAGCTGGAGTGGAAAAACCAGGCACT
GGAGAAGAAACTGGCACAGGGTGGAAGCGGTCCCCGGGATTGGCCAAAGGACCCAAAGGTATGTTTCGAA
TGATACTAACATAACATAGAACATTTTCAGGAGGACCCTTGGAGGGTACCGGTAGCACCAACCATAAGCC
GTGTTTTCGACGAGAAAACCATGTACAGAAACTTCTCGAGTCCTCGTGGAATGTGCCTCATCATAAATAA
TGAACACTTTGAGCAGATGCCAACACGGAATGGTACCAAGGCCGACAAGGACAATCTTACCAATTTGTTC
AGATGCATGGGCTATACGGTTATTTGCAAGGACAATCTGACGGGAAGGGTACGGCGAAATTATATTACCC
AAACGCGAAATTTTTGCCATTTTTGCGCCGAAAATGTGGCGCCCGGTCTCGACACGACAATTTGTGTTAA
ATGCAAAAATGTATAATTTTGCAAAAAACAAAATTTTGAACTTCCGCGAAAATGATTTACCTAGTTTCGA
AATTTTCGTTTTTTCCGGCTACATTATGTGTTTTTTCTTAGTTTTTCTATAATATTTGATGTAAAAAACC
GTTTGTAAATTTTCAGACAATTTTCCGCATACAAAACTTGATAGCACGAAATCAATTTTCTGAATTTTCA
AAATTATCCAAAAATGCACAATTTAAAATTTGTGAAAATTGGCAAACGGTGTTTCAATATGAAATGTATT
TTTAAAAACTTTAAAAACCACTCCGGAAAAGCAATAAAAATCAAAACAACGTCACAATTCAAATTCAAAA
GTTATTCATCCGATTTGTTTATTTTTGCAAAATTTGAAAAAATCATGAAGGATTTAGAAAAGTTTTATAA
CATTTTTTCTAGATTTTTCAAAATTTTTTTTAACAAATCGAGAAAAAGAGAATGAAAAATCGATTTTAAA
AATATCCACAGCAACGAGAGTTTGAAATTACAGTACTCCTTAAAGGCGCACACCCCATTTGCATTGACCA
AAAATTTGTCGTGTCGAGACCAGGTACCGTAGTTTTTGTCGCAAAAATTGCACCATTGGACAATAAACCT
TCCTAATCACCAAAAAGTAAAATTGAAATCTTCGAAAAGCCAAAAAATTCAAAAAAAAAGTCGAATTTCG
ATTTTTTTTTTGGTTTTTTGGTCCCAAAAACCAAAAAATCAATTTTTCGTCAAAATACCAAAAGAAACCC
AAAAAATTTCCCAGCCTTGTTCCTAATGTAAACTGATATTTAATTTCCAGGGAATGCTCCTGACAATTCG
AGACTTTGCCAAACACGAATCACACGGAGATTCTGCGATACTCGTGATTCTATCACACGGAGAAGAGAAT
GTGATTATTGGAGTTGATGATATACCGATTAGTACACACGAGATATATGATCTTCTCAACGCGGCAAATG
CTCCCCGTCTGGCGAATAAGCCGAAAATCGTTTTTGTGCAGGCTTGTCGAGGCGGTTCGTTTTTTATTTT
AATTTTAATATAAATATTTTAAATAAATTCATTTTCAGAACGTCGTGACAATGGATTCCCAGTCTTGGAT
TCTGTCGACTGAGAATTCCAACTGAGCGCCGGTCGCTACCATTACCAACTTGTCTGGTGTCAAAAATAAT
AGGGGCCGCTGTCATCAGAGTAAGTTTAAACTGAGTTCTACTAACTAACGAGTAATATTTAAATTTTCAG
CATCTCGCGCCCGTGCCTCTGACTTCTAAGTCCAATTACTCTTCAACATCCCTACATGCTCTTTCTCCCT
GTGCTCCCACCCCCTATTTTTGTTATTATCAAAAAAACTTCTTCTTAATTTCTTTGTTTTTTAGCTTCTT
TTAAGTCACCTCTAACAATGAAATTGTGTAGATTCAAAAATAGAATTAATTCGTAATAAAAAGTCGAAAA
AAATTGTGCTCCCTCCCCCCATTAATAATAATTCTATCCCAAAATCTACACAATGTTCTGTGTACACTTC
TTATGTTTTTTTTACTTCTGATAAATTTTTTTTGAAACATCATAGAAAAAACCGCACACAAAATACCTTA
TCATATGTTACGTTTCAGTTTATGACCGCAATTTTTATTTCTTCGCACGTCTGGGCCTCTCATGACGTCA
AATCATGCTCATCGTGAAAAAGTTTTGGAGTATTTTTGGAATTTTTCAATCAAGTGAAAGTTTATGAAAT
TAATTTTCCTGCTTTTGCTTTTTGGGGGTTTCCCCTATTGTTTGTCAAGAGTTTCGAGGACGGCGTTTTT
CTTGCTAAAATCACAAGTATTGATGAGCACGATGCAAGAAAGATCGGAAGAAGGTTTGGGTTTGAGGCTC
AGTGGAAGGTGAGTAGAAGTTGATAATTTGAAAGTGGAGTAGTGTCTATGGGGTTTTTGCCTTAAATGAC
AGAATACATTCCCAATATACCAAACATAACTGTTTCCTACTAGTCGGCCGTACGGGCCCTTTCGTCTCGC
GCGTTTCGGTGATGACGGTGAAAACCTCTGACACATGCAGCTCCCGGAGACGGTCACAGCTTGTCTGTAA
GCGGATGCCGGGAGCAGACAAGCCCGTCAGGGCGCGTCAGCGGGTGTTGGCGGGTGTCGGGGCTGGCTTA
ACTATGCGGCATCAGAGCAGATTGTACTGAGAGTGCACCATATGCGGTGTGAAATACCGCACAGATGCGT
AAGGAGAAAATACCGCATCAGGCGGCCTTAAGGGCCTCGTGATACGCCTATTTTTATAGGTTAATGTCAT
GATAATAATGGTTTCTTAGACGTCAGGTGGCACTTTTCGGGGAAATGTGCGCGGAACCCCTATTTGTTTA
TTTTTCTAAATACATTCAAATATGTATCCGCTCATGAGACAATAACCCTGATAAATGCTTCAATAATATT
GAAAAAGGAAGAGTATGAGTATTCAACATTTCCGTGTCGCCCTTATTCCCTTTTTTGCGGCATTTTGCCT
TCCTGTTTTTGCTCACCCAGAAACGCTGGTGAAAGTAAAAGATGCTGAAGATCAGTTGGGTGCACGAGTG
GGTTACATCGAACTGGATCTCAACAGCGGTAAGATCCTTGAGAGTTTTCGCCCCGAAGAACGTTTTCCAA
TGATGAGCACTTTTAAAGTTCTGCTATGTGGCGCGGTATTATCCCGTATTGACGCCGGGCAAGAGCAACT
CGGTCGCCGCATACACTATTCTCAGAATGACTTGGTTGAGTACTCACCAGTCACAGAAAAGCATCTTACG
GATGGCATGACAGTAAGAGAATTATGCAGTGCTGCCATAACCATGAGTGATAACACTGCGGCCAACTTAC
TTCTGACAACGATCGGAGGACCGAAGGAGCTAACCGCTTTTTTGCACAACATGGGGGATCATGTAACTCG
CCTTGATCGTTGGGAACCGGAGCTGAATGAAGCCATACCAAACGACGAGCGTGACACCACGATGCCTGTA
GCAATGGCAACAACGTTGCGCAAACTATTAACTGGCGAACTACTTACTCTAGCTTCCCGGCAACAATTAA
TAGACTGGATGGAGGCGGATAAAGTTGCAGGACCACTTCTGCGCTCGGCCCTTCCGGCTGGCTGGTTTAT
TGCTGATAAATCTGGAGCCGGTGAGCGTGGGTCTCGCGGTATCATTGCAGCACTGGGGCCAGATGGTAAG
CCCTCCCGTATCGTAGTTATCTACACGACGGGGAGTCAGGCAACTATGGATGAACGAAATAGACAGATCG
CTGAGATAGGTGCCTCACTGATTAAGCATTGGTAACTGTCAGACCAAGTTTACTCATATATACTTTAGAT
TGATTTAAAACTTCATTTTTAATTTAAAAGGATCTAGGTGAAGATCCTTTTTGATAATCTCATGACCAAA
ATCCCTTAACGTGAGTTTTCGTTCCACTGAGCGTCAGACCCCGTAGAAAAGATCAAAGGATCTTCTTGAG
ATCCTTTTTTTCTGCGCGTAATCTGCTGCTTGCAAACAAAAAAACCACCGCTACCAGCGGTGGTTTGTTT
GCCGGATCAAGAGCTACCAACTCTTTTTCCGAAGGTAACTGGCTTCAGCAGAGCGCAGATACCAAATACT
GTCCTTCTAGTGTAGCCGTAGTTAGGCCACCACTTCAAGAACTCTGTAGCACCGCCTACATACCTCGCTC
TGCTAATCCTGTTACCAGTGGCTGCTGCCAGTGGCGATAAGTCGTGTCTTACCGGGTTGGACTCAAGACG
ATAGTTACCGGATAAGGCGCAGCGGTCGGGCTGAACGGGGGGTTCGTGCACACAGCCCAGCTTGGAGCGA
ACGACCTACACCGAACTGAGATACCTACAGCGTGAGCATTGAGAAAGCGCCACGCTTCCCGAAGGGAGAA
AGGCGGACAGGTATCCGGTAAGCGGCAGGGTCGGAACAGGAGAGCGCACGAGGGAGCTTCCAGGGGGAAA
CGCCTGGTATCTTTATAGTCCTGTCGGGTTTCGCCACCTCTGACTTGAGCGTCGATTTTTGTGATGCTCG
TCAGGGGGGCGGAGCCTATGGAAAAACGCCAGCAACGCGGCCTTTTTACGGTTCCTGGCCTTTTGCTGGC
CTTTTGCTCACATGTTCTTTCCTGCGTTATCCCCTGATTCTGTGGATAACCGTATTACCGCCTTTGAGTG
AGCTGATACCGCTCGCCGCAGCCGAACGACCGAGCGCAGCGAGTCAGTGAGCGAGGAAGCGGAAGAGCGC
CCAATACGCAAACCGCCTCTCCCCGCGCGTTGGCCGATTCATTAATGCAGCTGGCACGACAGGTTTCCCG
ACTGGAAAGCGGGCAGTGAGCGCAACGCAATTAATGTGAGTTAGCTCACTCATTAGGCACCCCAGGCTTT
ACACTTTATGCTTCCGGCTCGTATGTTGTGTGGAATTGTGAGCGGATAACAATTTCACACAGGAAACAGC
TATGACCATGATTACGCCAAGCTGTAAGTTTAAACATGATCTTACTAACTAACTATTCTCATTTAAATTT
TCAGAGCTTAAAAATGGCTGAAATCACTCACAACGATGGATACGCTAACAACTTGGAAATGAAAT
Features (pLannotate 1.2.2; 13 found; start..end, strand, type, name):
    645..809     +  CDS            csp-1 (fragment): CSP1_CAEEL - Experimental evidence at protein level: Swiss-Prot protein existence level 1. [Isoform a]: Dispensable for regulating apoptosis during embryogenesis. From Caenorhabditis elegans.
   1433..1453    +  promoter       CeU6 promoter (fragment): promoter for the C. elegans R07E5.16 U6 snRNA gene (Dickinson et al., 2013)
   1728..1946    +  CDS            csp-1 (fragment): CSP1_CAEEL - Experimental evidence at protein level: Swiss-Prot protein existence level 1. [Isoform a]: Dispensable for regulating apoptosis during embryogenesis. From Caenorhabditis elegans.
   2713..2808    +  CDS            aex-5 (fragment): AEX5_CAEEL - Also known as kpc-3 From Caenorhabditis elegans.
   2936..2971    +  CDS            rop (fragment): Rop protein, which maintains plasmids at low copy number; rop
   3073..3172    +  misc_feature   bom (fragment): basis of mobility region from pBR322
   3270..3374    +  promoter       AmpR promoter: bla
   3375..4235    +  CDS            AmpR: β-lactamase; bla; confers resistance to ampicillin, carbenicillin, and related antibiotics
   4406..4994    +  rep_origin     ori: high-copy-number ColE1/pMB1/pBR322/pUC origin of replication
   5177..5269    +  CDS            lacI (fragment): lac repressor; lacI; The lac repressor binds to the lac operator to inhibit transcription in E. coli. This inhibition can be relieved by adding lactose or isopropyl-β-D-thiogalactopyranoside (IPTG).
   5282..5303    +  protein_bind   CAP binding site: CAP binding activates transcription in the presence of cAMP. E. coli catabolite activator protein
   5318..5348    +  promoter       lac promoter: promoter for the E. coli lac operon
   5356..5372    +  protein_bind   lac operator: The lac repressor binds to the lac operator to inhibit transcription in E. coli. This inhibition can be relieved by adding lactose or isopropyl-β-D-thiogalactopyranoside (IPTG). lac repressor encoded by lacI
