[The description below was written by a language model from this plasmid's Addgene catalogue record and pLannotate feature annotations shown in this document.]
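Description:
Pmec-18 cz::ced-3 (p17) [TU#807] is a C. elegans expression plasmid built on the pPD95.75 backbone from the Fire lab vector series. It is propagated in E. coli using a high-copy ColE1/pUC-type origin and selected with ampicillin through the bla (AmpR) gene and its promoter. The feature table also detects residual lac promoter/operator and CAP-site elements, and small rop, bom and lacI fragments, which are bacterial backbone remnants with no role in worm expression.

According to the depositor's notes, the payload begins with a roughly 400 bp mec-18 promoter. This is followed by the coding sequence for CZ, an antiparallel leucine-zipper domain, then a short synthetic intron, and then the p17 subunit region of the C. elegans caspase ced-3. The insert was cloned between BamHI and EcoRI sites. The automated annotation does not label ced-3 itself. The two "csp-1" fragments it reports fall within the ced-3(p17) interval and most likely reflect homology among worm caspases. The short CeU6 promoter and aex-5 hits are fragmentary matches and are probably not functional parts. The record does not name the 3′ UTR.

The associated publication describes targeted cell killing by reconstituted caspases. In that approach a single caspase subunit is expected to be inactive on its own, and the zipper fusion lets it pair with a complementary zipper-tagged partner subunit expressed from a second construct. Activity, and therefore cell death, would be restricted to cells where both promoters are active. The partner construct is not described in this record.
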