Addgene plasmid #16081: Pmec-18 cz::ced-3 (p17) [TU#807]
Depositing lab: Martin Chalfie. Depositing organization: Columbia University. Publication: Targeted cell killing by reconstituted caspases. Chelur DS, Chalfie M. Proc Natl Acad Sci U S A. 2007 Feb 13. 104(7):2283-8. 10.1073/pnas.0610877104 PubMed 17283333.
Backbone
  Vector backbone: pPD95.75
  Backbone manufacturer: Andrew Fire Lab
  Backbone size w/o insert (bp): 3880
  Vector type: Worm Expression
Growth in bacteria
  Bacterial resistance: Ampicillin, 100 μg/mL
  Growth temperature: 37°C
  Growth strain: DH5alpha
  Copy number: Unknown
Gene/Insert
  Gene/Insert name: cz:: ced-3 (p17) (alt name: ced-3)
  Species: C. elegans (nematode)
  Insert size (bp): 1640
  Entrez Gene: ced-3 (a.k.a. CELE_C48D1.2)
  Cloning method: Restriction Enzyme; 5′ cloning site BamHI (not destroyed); 3′ cloning site EcoRI (not destroyed)
  Sequencing primers: 5′ M13 rev
Resource information
  A portion of this plasmid was derived from a plasmid made by: ced-3 (p17) from Ding Xue, University of Colorado, Boulder
Terms and licenses: Academic/Nonprofit Terms; Industry Terms: Not Available to Industry
Depositor comments: ced-3 (p17) fused to the antiparallel leucine-zipper domain CZ (AQLEKKLQALEKKLAQLEWKNQALEKKLAQ). For listed sequence, 1-397bp = Pmec-18; 417-506bp = CZ; 549-590bp = intron; 615-2042bp = ced-3(p17).
How to cite: Pmec-18 cz::ced-3 (p17) [TU#807] was a gift from Martin Chalfie (Addgene plasmid # 16081 ; http://n2t.net/addgene:16081 ; RRID:Addgene_16081)
