>Addgene plasmid #16081 | Pmec-18 cz::ced-3 (p17) [TU#807] | addgene partial sequence | sequence record 22442 | 16081 with M13R
TCTTACTAACTAACTATTCTCATTTAAATTTTCAGAGCTTAAAAATGGCTGAAATCACTCACAACGATGG
ATACGCTAACAACTTGGAAATGAAATAAGCTTCAATTAATTGGTCTACTATCCACGTGTCGATTCGAAGA
CAGTTCACATGAGTCATTGACTTTGATCTGGAACATATTTTTTAATATAGAAATTTCCGATTTTGATTAC
CTTTGCCATGCACACTTGCACTTTGCAACAATAACCATTTGAGCGATTCGCTCGAGTAGTTCTCGCGCTC
TTCTTGACATCAGATGAAAATAACAAAAAGAGGAGAGCATTGACCAAATGTATCAAGATTGCATGGTAAA
ACATAGCAAATGTTTGTCATCCGATGGGTTGGCTCCTTGTTGCACTGGTATGCATTTGTGATGCGAAACA
GGAGCTCTTCCAGAAGCAGTCTTGCACTTCTTGTATTCATTCCTTTGCCTCGCCTTCCAAGAAGGTTGTG
AGCATGGGATCCAAAAATGGCTAGCGCACAGCTGGAGAAGAAACTGCAGGCTCTGGAGAAGAAACTGGCA
CAGCTGGAGTGGAAAAACCAGGCACTGGAGAAGAAACTGGCACAGGGTGGAAGCGGTCCCCGGGATTGGC
CAAAGGACCCAAAGGTATGTTTCGAATGATACTAACATAACATAGAACATTTTCAGGAGGACCCTTGGAG
GGTACCGGTAGCACCACCATAAGCC
